Addgene plasmid #12729: DCT.VV.Orf41
Purpose: This plasmid was designed for screening purposes and may contain discrepancies relative to the current canonical GenBank version of the gene.
Depositing lab: Jack Bennink & Jon Yewdell. Depositing organization: National Institute of Allergy and Infectious Diseases (NIAID). Publication: Identification of poxvirus CD8+ T cell determinants to enable rational design and characterization of smallpox vaccines. Tscharke DC, Karupiah G, Zhou J, Palmore T, Irvine KR, Haeryfar SM, Williams S, Sidney J, Sette A, Bennink JR, Yewdell JW. J Exp Med. 2005 January 3; 201(1): 95–104. 10.1084/jem.20041912 PubMed 15623576.
Backbone
  Vector backbone: pcDNA 3.1D V5-His-TOPO
  Backbone manufacturer: Invitrogen
  Backbone size w/o insert (bp): 5514
  Vector type: Mammalian Expression
  Selectable markers: Neomycin (select with G418)
Growth in bacteria
  Bacterial resistance: Ampicillin, 100 μg/mL
  Growth temperature: 37°C
  Growth strain: DH5alpha
  Copy number: High Copy
Gene/Insert
  Gene/Insert name: VV.Orf41 (alt name: VV_WR_105)
  Species: Vaccinia Virus
  Insert size (bp): 441
  Cloning method: Restriction Enzyme; 5′ cloning site BamHI (not destroyed); 3′ cloning site BamHI (not destroyed)
  Sequencing primers: 5′ Universal T7
Terms and licenses: Academic/Nonprofit Terms; Industry Terms: Not Available to Industry
Depositor comments: Please see the Vaccinia kit page ( https://www.addgene.org/vvorf/ ) for more information. The kit page contains the supplemental VVOrfData spreadsheet, which includes important information about this plasmid. The plasmid and insert names provided here relate only to this library. The name of the ORF (if present) in VACV strain Copenhagen and the name of the ORF (if annotated) in VACV strain WR sequence can be found in VVOrfData spreadsheet. Please note that the amino acid sequence given for each ORF in the spreadsheet may contain some errors. Additionally, changes from the expected sequence may be present in these plasmids. Please see Addgene's quality control sequence and sequencing notes in the VVOrfData spreadsheet before ordering this plasmid.
How to cite: DCT.VV.Orf41 was a gift from Jack Bennink & Jon Yewdell (Addgene plasmid # 12729 ; http://n2t.net/addgene:12729 ; RRID:Addgene_12729)
