[The description below was written by a language model from this plasmid's Addgene catalogue record.]
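Description:
DCT.VV.Orf41 is a mammalian expression plasmid built on the commercial pcDNA 3.1D V5-His-TOPO backbone (about 5.5 kb without insert) and carrying a 441 bp vaccinia virus open reading frame, designated VV.Orf41 within its library and also listed as VV_WR_105. The insert is recorded as flanked by BamHI sites at both ends, neither of which was destroyed, so it can be released with a single enzyme. The plasmid is maintained at high copy in E. coli under ampicillin selection, and it carries a neomycin resistance marker that permits G418 selection in mammalian cells. No feature table is supplied, so the promoter and tag configuration are not explicitly recorded. Vectors of this family normally drive the insert from a CMV immediate-early promoter, with an upstream T7 promoter (consistent with the listed T7 sequencing primer) and optional C-terminal V5 and polyhistidine tags. Whether the ORF is in frame with those tags is not stated.

The construct belongs to a collection of vaccinia ORF expression plasmids made for screening, associated with work to identify poxvirus CD8+ T cell determinants relevant to smallpox vaccine design and characterisation. In that kind of application, individual viral ORFs are expressed in mammalian cells so that their products can be tested for recognition by virus-specific T cells. The ORF names apply only to this library, and correspondence to Copenhagen and WR strain annotations is held in a supplementary spreadsheet. The depositors caution that the insert may differ from the canonical GenBank sequence, so the sequence should be verified before use beyond screening.
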