>Addgene plasmid #12729 | DCT.VV.Orf41 | addgene partial sequence | sequence record 19124 | T7 5'-TAATACGACTCACTATAGGG-3'
GGTACCGAGCTCGGATCCAGTACCCTTCACCGAATTCCAGCTGACCACCATGGAAATGGATAAGCGTATG
AAATCTCTCGCAATGACCGCTTTCTTTGGGGAGCTAAGCACATTAGATATTATGGCATTGATAATGTCTA
TATTTAAACGCCATCCAAACAATACCATTTTTTCAGTGGATAAGGATGGTCAGTTTATGATTGATTTCGA
ATACGATAATTATAAGGCTTCTCAATATTTGGATCTGACCCTCACTCCGATATCTGGAGATGAATGCAAG
ACTCACGCATCGAGTATAGCCGAACAATTGGCGTGTGTGGATATTATTAAAGAGGATATTAGCGAATATA
TCAAAACTACTCCCCGTCTTAAACGATTTATAAAAAAATACCGCAATAGATCAGATACTCGCATCAGTCG
AGATACAGAAAAGCTTAAAATAGCTCTAGCTAAAGGCATAGATTACGAATATATAAAAGACGCTTGTTAA
GCAATTCCCGGGGATCCGAATAAAGGGTCAAGACAATTCTGCAGATATCCAGCACAGTGGCGGCCGCTCG
AGTCTAGAGGGCCCGCGGTTCGAAGGTAAGCCTATCCCTAACCCTCTCCTCGGTCTCGATTCTACGCGTA
CCGGTCATCATCACCATCACCATTGAGTTTAAACCCGCTGATCAGCCTCGACTGTGCCTTCTAGTTGCCA
GCCAATCTGTTGTTTGCCCCTCCCCCGTGCCTTCCTGGACCCTGGAAAGTGCCACTCCCACTGTCCTTTC
CTAATAAATG
